>Addgene plasmid #156815 | pD649-HAsp-PSG1-Fc(DAPA)-AviTag-6xHis | depositor full sequence | sequence record 302739 | Full Sequence
TTTCAATATTATTGAAGCATTTATCAGGGTTATTGTCTCATGAGCGGATACATATTTGAATGTATTTAGA
AAAATAAACAAATAGGGGTCAGTGTTACAACCAATTAACCAATTCTGAACATTATCGCGAGCCCATTTAT
ACCTGAATATGGCTCATAACACCCCTTGCTCATGACCAAAATCCCTTAACGTGAGTTACGCGCGCGTCGT
TCCACTGAGCGTCAGACCCCGTAGAAAAGATCAAAGGATCTTCTTGAGATCCTTTTTTTCTGCGCGTAAT
CTGCTGCTTGCAAACAAAAAAACCACCGCTACCAGCGGTGGTTTGTTTGCCGGATCAAGAGCTACCAACT
CTTTTTCCGAAGGTAACTGGCTTCAGCAGAGCGCAGATACCAAATACTGTTCTTCTAGTGTAGCCGTAGT
TAGCCCACCACTTCAAGAACTCTGTAGCACCGCCTACATACCTCGCTCTGCTAATCCTGTTACCAGTGGC
TGCTGCCAGTGGCGATAAGTCGTGTCTTACCGGGTTGGACTCAAGACGATAGTTACCGGATAAGGCGCAG
CGGTCGGGCTGAACGGGGGGTTCGTGCACACAGCCCAGCTTGGAGCGAACGACCTACACCGAACTGAGAT
ACCTACAGCGTGAGCTATGAGAAAGCGCCACGCTTCCCGAAGGGAGAAAGGCGGACAGGTATCCGGTAAG
CGGCAGGGTCGGAACAGGAGAGCGCACGAGGGAGCTTCCAGGGGGAAACGCCTGGTATCTTTATAGTCCT
GTCGGGTTTCGCCACCTCTGACTTGAGCGTCGATTTTTGTGATGCTCGTCAGGGGGGCGGAGCCTATGGA
AAAACGCCAGCAACGCGGCCTTTTTACGGTTCCTGGCCTTTTGCTGGCCTTTTGCTCACATGTTCTTTCC
TGCGTTATCCCCTGATTCTGTGGATAACCGTATTACCGCCTTTGAGTGAGCTGATACCGCTCGCCGCAGC
CGAACGACCGAGCGCAGCGAGTCAGTGAGCGAGGAAGCGGAAGGCGAGAGTAGGGAACTGCCAGGCATCA
AACTAAGCAGAAGGCCCCTGACGGATGGCCTTTTTGCGTTTCTACAAACTCTTTCTGTGTTGTAAAACGA
CGGCCAGTCTTAAGCTCGGGCCCCCTGGGCGGTTCTGATAACGAGTAATCGTTAATCCGCAAATAACGTA
AAAACCCGCTTCGGCGGGTTTTTTTATGGGGGGAGTTTAGGGAAAGAGCATTTGTCAGAATATTTAAGGG
CGCCTGTCACTTTGCTTGATATATGAGAATTATTTAACCTTATAAATGAGAAAAAAGCAACGCACTTTAA
ATAAGATACGTTGCTTTTTCGATTGATGAACACCTATAATTAAACTATTCATCTATTATTTATGATTTTT
TGTATATACAATATTTCTAGTTTGTTAAAGAGAATTAAGAAAATAAATCTCGAAAATAATAAAGGGAAAA
TCAGTTTTTGATATCAAAATTATACATGTCAACGATAATACAAAATATAATACAAACTATAAGATGTTAT
CAGTATTTATTATCATTTAGAATAAATTTTGTGTCGCCCTTAATTGTGAGCGGATAACAATTACGAGCTT
CATGCACAGTGGCGTTGACTCAATATTGGCCATTAGCCATATTATTCATTGGTTATATAGCATAAATCAA
TATTGGCTATTGGCCATTGCATACGTTGTATCTATATCATAATATGTACATTTATATTGGCTCATGTCCA
ATATGACCGCCATGTTGGCATTGATTATTGACTAGTTATTAATAGTAATCAATTACGGGGTCATTAGTTC
ATAGCCCATATATGGAGTTCCGCGTTACATAACTTACGGTAAATGGCCCGCCTGGCTGACCGCCCAACGA
CCCCCGCCCATTGACGTCAATAATGACGTATGTTCCCATAGTAACGCCAATAGGGACTTTCCATTGACGT
CAATGGGTGGAGTATTTACGGTAAACTGCCCACTTGGCAGTACATCAAGTGTATCATATGCCAAGTACGC
CCCCTATTGACGTCAATGACGGTAAATGGCCCGCCTGGCATTATGCCCAGTACATGACCTTATGGGACTT
TCCTACTTGGCAGTACATCTACGTATTAGTCATCGCTATTACCATGGTGATGCGGTTTTGGCAGTACATC
AATGGGCGTGGATAGCGGTTTGACTCACGGGGATTTCCAAGTCTCCACCCCATTGACGTCAATGGGAGTT
TGTTTTGGCACCAAAATCAACGGGACTTTCCAAAATGTCGTAACAACTCCGCCCCATTGACGCAAATGGG
CGGTAGGCGTGTACGGTGGGAGGTCTATATAAGCAGAGCTCGTTTAGTGAACCGTCAGATCGCCTGGAGA
CGCCATCCACGCTGTTTTGACCTCCATAGAAGACACCGGGACCGATCCAGCCTCCGCGGCCGGGAACGGT
GCATTGGAACGCGGATTCCCCGTGCCAAGAGTGACGTAAGTACCGCCTATAGAGTCTATAGGCCCACCCC
CTTGGCTTCGTTAGAACGCGGCTACAATTAATACATAACCTTATGTATCATACACATACGATTTAGGTGA
CACTATAGAATAACATCCACTTTGCCTTTCTCTCCACAGGTGTCCACTCCCAGGTCCAACTGCACCTCGG
TTCTATCGAAAACGCGCCTGCTAGCGCCACCATGAAGACCATCATTGCCCTGAGCTACATCTTCTGCCTG
GTGTTCGCTGCGGCCGCCCAAGTGACAATTGAGGCCGAGCCTACCAAGGTGTCCGAGGGCAAAGATGTGC
TGCTGCTGGTGCACAACCTGCCTCAGAATCTGACCGGCTACATCTGGTACAAGGGCCAGATGCGGGACCT
GTACCACTACATCACCAGCTACGTGGTGGACGGCGAGATCATCATCTACGGCCCTGCCTACTCTGGCAGA
GAGACAGCCTATAGCAACGCCAGCCTGCTGATCCAGAACGTGACAAGAGAGGATGCCGGCAGCTACACCC
TGCACATCATTAAGGGCGACGATGGCACAAGAGGCGTGACCGGCAGATTCACCTTCACACTGCACCTGGA
AACCCCTAAGCCTAGCATCAGCAGCTCCAATCTGAACCCCAGAGAAACCATGGAAGCCGTGTCTCTGACC
TGCGATCCTGAGACACCTGATGCCTCTTACCTGTGGTGGATGAACGGCCAGAGCCTGCCTATGACACACA
GCCTGAAGCTGAGCGAGACAAACAGAACCCTGTTCCTGCTGGGCGTGACCAAGTACACAGCCGGACCTTA
CGAGTGCGAGATCAGAAACCCTGTGTCCGCCAGCAGATCTGACCCCGTGACACTGAATCTGCTGCCCAAG
CTGCCTAAGCCTTACATCACGATCAACAACCTGAATCCGCGCGAGAACAAGGACGTGCTGAACTTTACCT
GCGAGCCCAAGAGCGAGAACTACACCTATATCTGGTGGCTGAATGGACAGTCCCTGCCTGTGTCTCCCAG
AGTGAAGAGGCCCATCGAGAACCGCATCCTGATCCTGCCTAGCGTGACCAGAAACGAGACAGGCCCCTAC
CAGTGCGAAATCAGGGACAGATACGGCGGCATTCGGAGCGACCCTGTTACACTGAACGTGCTGTATGGCC
CCGACCTGCCAAGAATCTACCCCAGCTTCACCTACTACAGATCCGGCGAGGTGCTGTACCTGAGCTGCAG
CGCTGATAGCAACCCTCCTGCTCAGTACAGCTGGACCATCAACGAGAAGTTCCAGCTGCCTGGCCAGAAG
CTGTTCATCCGGCACATCACAACAAAGCACAGCGGCCTGTACGTGTGCAGCGTGCGGAATTCTGCCACCG
GCAAAGAAAGCAGCAAGAGCATGACCGTGGAAGTGTCCGACTGGACCGTTCCTGGCGCGCCGGGCGGCGA
CAAGACCCACACCTGCCCCCCCTGCCCAGCTCCAGAACTGCTGGGAGGGCCTTCCGTGTTCCTGTTCCCC
CCCAAGCCCAAGGACACCCTGATGATCAGCAGGACCCCCGAGGTGACCTGCGTGGTGGTGGCCGTGTCCC
ACGAGGACCCAGAGGTGAAGTTCAACTGGTACGTGGACGGCGTGGAGGTGCACAACGCCAAGACCAAGCC
CAGAGAGGAGCAGTACAACAGCACCTACAGGGTGGTGTCCGTGCTGACCGTGCTGCACCAGGACTGGCTG
AACGGCAAAGAATACAAGTGCAAAGTCTCCAACAAGGCCCTGGCTGCCCCAATCGAAAAGACAATCAGCA
AGGCCAAGGGCCAGCCACGGGAGCCCCAGGTGTACACCCTGCCCCCCAGCCGGGAGGAGATGACCAAGAA
CCAGGTGTCCCTGACCTGTCTGGTGAAGGGCTTCTACCCCAGCGATATCGCCGTGGAGTGGGAGAGCAAC
GGCCAGCCCGAGAACAACTACAAGACCACCCCCCCAGTGCTGGACAGCGACGGCAGCTTCTTCCTGTACA
GCAAGCTGACCGTGGACAAGTCCAGGTGGCAGCAGGGCAACGTGTTCAGCTGCAGCGTGATGCACGAGGC
CCTGCACAACCACTACACCCAGAAGTCCCTGAGCCTGAGCCCCGGCGGCAGCGGTCTTAATGATATTTTC
GAGGCTCAGAAGATTGAGTGGCATGAACACCACCACCATCACCACTAAGGCCGGCCTGTAGTCACTGGCA
CAACGCGTTACCCGGTAAGCCAATCGGGTATACACGGTCGTCATACTGCAGACAGGGTTCTTCTACTTTG
CAAGATAGTCTTGAGTAGTAAAATAAATAGATAGAGAAAATCAGCCTCGACTGTGCCTTCTAGTTGCCAG
CCATCTGTTGTTTGCCCCTCCCCCGTGCCTTCCTTGACCCTGGAAGGTGCCACTCCCACTGTCCTTTCCT
AATAAAATGAGGAAATTGCATCACAACACTCAACCCTATCTCGGTCTATTCTTTTGATTTATAAGGGATT
TTGCCGATTTCGGCCTATTGGTTAAAAAATGAGCTGATTTAACAAAAATTTAACGCGAATTAATTCTGTG
GAATGTGTGTCAGTTAGGGTGTGGAAAGTCCCCAGGCTCCCCAGCAGGCAGAAGTATGCAAAGCATGCAT
CTCAATTAGTCAGCAACCAGGTGTGGAAAGTCCCCAGGCTCCCCAGCAGGCAGAAGTATGCAAAGCATGC
ATCTCAATTAGTCAGCAACCATAGTCCCGCCCCTAACTCCGCCCATCCCGCCCCTAACTCCGCCCAGTTC
CGCCCATTCTCCGCCCCATGGCTGACTAATTTTTTTTATTTATGCAGAGGCCGAGGCCGCCTCTGCCTCT
GAGCTATTCCAGAAGTAGTGAGGAGGCTTTTTTGGAGGCCTAGGCTTTTGCAAAAAGCTCCCGGGAGCTT
GTATATCCATTTTCGGATCTGATCAGCACGTGTTGACAATTAATCATCGGCATAGTATATCGGCATAGTA
TAATACGACAAGGTGAGGAACTAAACCATGACCGAGTACAAGCCCACGGTGCGCCTCGCCACCCGCGACG
ACGTCCCCAGGGCCGTACGCACCCTCGCCGCCGCGTTCGCCGACTACCCCGCCACGCGCCACACCGTCGA
TCCGGACCGCCACATCGAGCGGGTCACCGAGCTGCAAGAACTCTTCCTCACGCGCGTCGGGCTCGACATC
GGCAAGGTGTGGGTCGCGGACGACGGCGCCGCGGTGGCGGTCTGGACCACGCCGGAGAGCGTCGAAGCGG
GGGCGGTGTTCGCCGAGATCGGCCCGCGCATGGCCGAGTTGAGCGGTTCCCGGCTGGCCGCGCAGCAACA
GATGGAAGGCCTCCTGGCGCCGCACCGGCCCAAGGAGCCCGCGTGGTTCCTGGCCACCGTCGGCGTCTCG
CCCGACCACCAGGGCAAGGGTCTGGGCAGCGCCGTCGTGCTCCCCGGAGTGGAGGCGGCCGAGCGCGCCG
GGGTGCCCGCCTTCCTGGAGACATCCGCGCCCCGCAACCTCCCCTTCTACGAGCGGCTCGGCTTCACCGT
CACCGCCGACGTCGAGGTGCCCGAAGGACCGCGCACCTGGTGCATGACCCGCAAGCCCGGTGCCTGACAC
GTGCTACGAGATTTCGATTCCACCGCCGCCTTCTATGAAAGGTTGGGCTTCGGAATCGTTTTCCGGGACG
CCGGCTGGATGATCCTCCAGCGCGGGGATCTCATGCTGGAGTTCTTCGCCCACCCCAACTTGTTTATTGC
AGCTTATAATGGTTACAAATAAAGCAATAGCATCACAAATTTCACAAATAAAGCATTTTTTTCACTGCAT
TCTAGTTGTGGTTTGTCCAAACTCATCAATGTATCTTATCATGTCTGTATACCGTCGACCTCTAGCTAGA
GCTTGGCGTAATCATGGTCATTACCAATGCTTAATCAGTGAGGCACCTATCTCAGCGATCTGTCTATTTC
GTTCATCCATAGTTGCCTGACTCCCCGTCGTGTAGATAACTACGATACGGGAGGGCTTACCATCTGGCCC
CAGCGCTGCGATGATACCGCGAGAACCACGCTCACCGGCTCCGGATTTATCAGCAATAAACCAGCCAGCC
GGAAGGGCCGAGCGCAGAAGTGGTCCTGCAACTTTATCCGCCTCCATCCAGTCTATTAATTGTTGCCGGG
AAGCTAGAGTAAGTAGTTCGCCAGTTAATAGTTTGCGCAACGTTGTTGCCATCGCTACAGGCATCGTGGT
GTCACGCTCGTCGTTTGGTATGGCTTCATTCAGCTCCGGTTCCCAACGATCAAGGCGAGTTACATGATCC
CCCATGTTGTGCAAAAAAGCGGTTAGCTCCTTCGGTCCTCCGATCGTTGTCAGAAGTAAGTTGGCCGCAG
TGTTATCACTCATGGTTATGGCAGCACTGCATAATTCTCTTACTGTCATGCCATCCGTAAGATGCTTTTC
TGTGACTGGTGAGTACTCAACCAAGTCATTCTGAGAATAGTGTATGCGGCGACCGAGTTGCTCTTGCCCG
GCGTCAATACGGGATAATACCGCGCCACATAGCAGAACTTTAAAAGTGCTCATCATTGGAAAACGTTCTT
CGGGGCGAAAACTCTCAAGGATCTTACCGCTGTTGAGATCCAGTTCGATGTAACCCACTCGTGCACCCAA
CTGATCTTCAGCATCTTTTACTTTCACCAGCGTTTCTGGGTGAGCAAAAACAGGAAGGCAAAATGCCGCA
AAAAAGGGAATAAGGGCGACACGGAAATGTTGAATACTCATATTCTTCCTT
Features (pLannotate 1.2.2; 21 found; start..end, strand, type, name):
    119..143     -  CDS            KanR (fragment): aminoglycoside phosphotransferase; aph(3')-Ia; confers resistance to kanamycin
    254..842     +  rep_origin     ori: high-copy-number ColE1/pMB1/pBR322/pUC origin of replication
   1067..1084    +  terminator     rrnB T2 terminator (fragment): transcription terminator T2 from the E. coli rrnB gene
   1109..1128    -  CDS            lacZα (fragment): LacZα fragment of β-galactosidase; lacZ fragment
   1584..1600    +  protein_bind   lac operator: The lac repressor binds to the lac operator to inhibit transcription in E. coli. This inhibition can be relieved by adding lactose or isopropyl-β-D-thiogalactopyranoside (IPTG). lac repressor encoded by lacI
   1843..2146    +  enhancer       CMV enhancer: human cytomegalovirus immediate early enhancer
   2147..2350    +  promoter       CMV promoter: human cytomegalovirus (CMV) immediate early promoter
   2486..2529    +  intron         CMV intron (fragment): modified intron A from human cytomegalovirus
   2581..2599    +  promoter       SP6 promoter: promoter for bacteriophage SP6 RNA polymerase
   2603..2640    +  CDS            IgH signal sequence (fragment): signal sequence from the mouse immunoglobulin heavy chain variable region
   2746..3903    +  CDS            PSG1 (fragment): PSG1_HUMAN - Also known as B1G1, PSBG1, PSGGA. Experimental evidence at protein level: Swiss-Prot protein existence level 1. From Homo sapiens (Human).
   3919..4596    +  CDS            IGHG1 (fragment): IGHG1_HUMAN - Experimental evidence at protein level: Swiss-Prot protein existence level 1. Constant region of immunoglobulin heavy chains. Immunoglobulins, also known as antibodies, are membrane-bound or secreted glycoproteins produced by B lymphocytes. In the recognition phase of humoral immunity, the membrane-bound immunoglobulins serve as receptors which, upon binding of a specific antigen, trigger the clonal expansion and differentiation of B lymphocytes into immunoglobulins- secreting plasma cells. Secreted immunoglobulins mediate the effector phase of humoral immunity, which results in
   4811..4922    +  polyA_signal   bGH poly(A) signal: bovine growth hormone polyadenylation signal
   4923..5031    +  rep_origin     f1 ori (fragment): f1 bacteriophage origin of replication; arrow indicates direction of (+) strand synthesis
   5045..5374    +  promoter       SV40 promoter: SV40 enhancer and early promoter
   5422..5469    +  promoter       EM7 promoter: synthetic bacterial promoter&nbsp
   5488..6087    +  CDS            PuroR (fragment): puromycin N-acetyltransferase; pac from Streptomyces; confers resistance to puromycin
   6097..6222    +  CDS            ble (fragment): BLE_KLEPN - Experimental evidence at protein level: Swiss-Prot protein existence level 1. Binding protein with a strong affinity to the bleomycin family of antibiotics. Binds to CL990; an antimitotic-antibiotic compound. From Klebsiella pneumoniae.
   6217..6338    +  polyA_signal   SV40 poly(A) signal: SV40 polyadenylation signal
   6391..7251    -  CDS            AmpR: β-lactamase; bla; confers resistance to ampicillin, carbenicillin, and related antibiotics
   7254..89      -  promoter       AmpR promoter (fragment) (across the origin): bla
