[The description below was written by a language model from this plasmid's Addgene catalogue record and pLannotate feature annotations shown in this document.]
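Description:
pD649-HAsp-PSG1-Fc(DAPA)-AviTag-6xHis is a mammalian expression plasmid built on the pD649 backbone for producing a secreted, Fc-fused form of human pregnancy-specific beta-1-glycoprotein 1 (PSG1). It is maintained in E. coli as a high-copy plasmid through a ColE1/pUC-type origin and selected with ampicillin via a complete β-lactamase gene. The annotated sequence is 7,261 nt, consistent with the stated backbone and insert sizes.

Expression is driven by the human CMV immediate-early enhancer and promoter, followed by a fragment of CMV intron A and an SP6 phage promoter that can also serve for in vitro transcription or as a sequencing priming site. The open reading frame begins with a secretion leader; the name implies a haemagglutinin-type signal peptide (HAsp), although the automated annotation flags a partial match to a mouse IgH signal sequence in this position. The PSG1 coding segment sits between retained NotI and AscI sites, which allows inserts to be swapped within the same framework. It is fused in frame to a human IgG1 Fc carrying the D265A and P329A (DAPA) substitutions, generally used to reduce Fc effector binding. According to the record, an AviTag for site-specific biotinylation and a 6xHis tag for metal-affinity purification follow, though neither is individually annotated. A bGH polyadenylation signal terminates the transcript.

Downstream, an SV40 early promoter/EM7 cassette with a puromycin N-acetyltransferase sequence and SV40 poly(A) signal could allow selection in mammalian cells. The short KanR, lacZα, ble and f1 ori matches appear to be backbone remnants. The depositor notes that some plasmids in this collection may carry an IS4-like transposase insertion upstream of the CMV promoter, but none is annotated here. The construct belongs to a collection made for mapping interactions among human immunoglobulin-superfamily cell-surface and secreted proteins.
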