Addgene plasmid #156815: pD649-HAsp-PSG1-Fc(DAPA)-AviTag-6xHis
Purpose: Mammalian expression of secreted protein fused to Fc(DAPA)-Avi-6xHis.
Depositing lab: Chris Garcia. Depositing organization: Stanford University. Publication: A Human IgSF Cell-Surface Interactome Reveals a Complex Network of Protein-Protein Interactions. Wojtowicz WM, Vielmetter J, Fernandes RA, Siepe DH, Eastman CL, Chisholm GB, Cox S, Klock H, Anderson PW, Rue SM, Miller JJ, Glaser SM, Bragstad ML, Vance J, Lam AW, Lesley SA, Zinn K, Garcia KC. Cell. 2020 Aug 20;182(4):1027-1043.e17. doi: 10.1016/j.cell.2020.07.025. PubMed 32822567.
Backbone
  Vector backbone: pD649
  Backbone size w/o insert (bp): 6106
  Vector type: Mammalian Expression
Growth in bacteria
  Bacterial resistance: Ampicillin, 100 μg/mL
  Growth temperature: 37°C
  Growth strain: DH5alpha
  Copy number: High Copy
Gene/Insert
  Gene/Insert name: PSG1
  Species: H. sapiens (human)
  Insert size (bp): 1155
  Mutation: Fc region of human IgG contains D265A and P329A mutations (DAPA)
  Entrez Gene: PSG1 (a.k.a. B1G1, CD66f, DHFRP2, FL-NCA-1/2, PBG1, PS-beta-C/D, PS-beta-G-1, PSBG-1, PSBG1, PSG95, PSGGA, PSGIIA, SP1)
  Promoter: CMV/SP6
  Tag / fusion protein: Fc(DAPA)-AviTag-6xHis (C terminal on backbone)
  Cloning method: Restriction Enzyme; 5′ cloning site GCGGCCGC (not destroyed); 3′ cloning site GGCGCGCC (not destroyed)
  Sequencing primers: 5′ ATTTAGGTGACACTATAG; 3′ CACGTACCAGTTGAACTTCACC
Resource information
  A portion of this plasmid was derived from a plasmid made by: synthesis by ThermoFisher
Terms and licenses: Academic/Nonprofit Terms; Industry Terms: Not Available to Industry
Depositor comments: Some plasmids in this collection may have an IS4-like element ISVsa5 family transposase upstream of the CMV promoter.
How to cite: pD649-HAsp-PSG1-Fc(DAPA)-AviTag-6xHis was a gift from Chris Garcia (Addgene plasmid # 156815 ; http://n2t.net/addgene:156815 ; RRID:Addgene_156815)
