>Addgene plasmid #156815 | pD649-HAsp-PSG1-Fc(DAPA)-AviTag-6xHis | depositor partial sequence | sequence record 302740 | insert (secreted protein)
CAAGTGACAATTGAGGCCGAGCCTACCAAGGTGTCCGAGGGCAAAGATGTGCTGCTGCTGGTGCACAACC
TGCCTCAGAATCTGACCGGCTACATCTGGTACAAGGGCCAGATGCGGGACCTGTACCACTACATCACCAG
CTACGTGGTGGACGGCGAGATCATCATCTACGGCCCTGCCTACTCTGGCAGAGAGACAGCCTATAGCAAC
GCCAGCCTGCTGATCCAGAACGTGACAAGAGAGGATGCCGGCAGCTACACCCTGCACATCATTAAGGGCG
ACGATGGCACAAGAGGCGTGACCGGCAGATTCACCTTCACACTGCACCTGGAAACCCCTAAGCCTAGCAT
CAGCAGCTCCAATCTGAACCCCAGAGAAACCATGGAAGCCGTGTCTCTGACCTGCGATCCTGAGACACCT
GATGCCTCTTACCTGTGGTGGATGAACGGCCAGAGCCTGCCTATGACACACAGCCTGAAGCTGAGCGAGA
CAAACAGAACCCTGTTCCTGCTGGGCGTGACCAAGTACACAGCCGGACCTTACGAGTGCGAGATCAGAAA
CCCTGTGTCCGCCAGCAGATCTGACCCCGTGACACTGAATCTGCTGCCCAAGCTGCCTAAGCCTTACATC
ACGATCAACAACCTGAATCCGCGCGAGAACAAGGACGTGCTGAACTTTACCTGCGAGCCCAAGAGCGAGA
ACTACACCTATATCTGGTGGCTGAATGGACAGTCCCTGCCTGTGTCTCCCAGAGTGAAGAGGCCCATCGA
GAACCGCATCCTGATCCTGCCTAGCGTGACCAGAAACGAGACAGGCCCCTACCAGTGCGAAATCAGGGAC
AGATACGGCGGCATTCGGAGCGACCCTGTTACACTGAACGTGCTGTATGGCCCCGACCTGCCAAGAATCT
ACCCCAGCTTCACCTACTACAGATCCGGCGAGGTGCTGTACCTGAGCTGCAGCGCTGATAGCAACCCTCC
TGCTCAGTACAGCTGGACCATCAACGAGAAGTTCCAGCTGCCTGGCCAGAAGCTGTTCATCCGGCACATC
ACAACAAAGCACAGCGGCCTGTACGTGTGCAGCGTGCGGAATTCTGCCACCGGCAAAGAAAGCAGCAAGA
GCATGACCGTGGAAGTGTCCGACTGGACCGTTCCT
